>Addgene plasmid #42028 | pmyc-GFP | depositor full sequence | sequence record 56811 | pmyc-GFP sequence 6106 bps
GACGGATCGGGAGATCTCCCGATCCCCTATGGTGCACTCTCAGTACAATCTGCTCTGATGCCGCATAGTT
AAGCCAGTATCTGCTCCCTGCTTGTGTGTTGGAGGTCGCTGAGTAGTGCGCGAGCAAAATTTAAGCTACA
ACAAGGCAAGGCTTGACCGACAATTGCATGAAGAATCTGCTTAGGGTTAGGCGTTTTGCGCTGCTTCGCG
ATGTACGGGCCAGATATACGCGTTGACATTGATTATTGACTAGTTATTAATAGTAATCAATTACGGGGTC
ATTAGTTCATAGCCCATATATGGAGTTCCGCGTTACATAACTTACGGTAAATGGCCCGCCTGGCTGACCG
CCCAACGACCCCCGCCCATTGACGTCAATAATGACGTATGTTCCCATAGTAACGCCAATAGGGACTTTCC
ATTGACGTCAATGGGTGGAGTATTTACGGTAAACTGCCCACTTGGCAGTACATCAAGTGTATCATATGCC
AAGTACGCCCCCTATTGACGTCAATGACGGTAAATGGCCCGCCTGGCATTATGCCCAGTACATGACCTTA
TGGGACTTTCCTACTTGGCAGTACATCTACGTATTAGTCATCGCTATTACCATGGTGATGCGGTTTTGGC
AGTACATCAATGGGCGTGGATAGCGGTTTGACTCACGGGGATTTCCAAGTCTCCACCCCATTGACGTCAA
TGGGAGTTTGTTTTGGCACCAAAATCAACGGGACTTTCCAAAATGTCGTAACAACTCCGCCCCATTGACG
CAAATGGGCGGTAGGCGTGTACGGTGGGAGGTCTATATAAGCAGAGCTCTCTGGCTAACTAGAGAACCCA
CTGCTTACTGGCTTATCGAAATTAATACGACTCACTATAGGGAGACCCAAGCTGGCTAGCCCACCAATGG
AACAAAAACTCATCTCAGAAGAGGATCTGTCCGGCGGCATGGTGAGCAAGGGCGAGGAGCTGTTCACCGG
GGTGGTGCCCATCCTGGTCGAGCTGGACGGCGACGTAAACGGCCACAAGTTCAGCGTGTCCGGCGAGGGC
GAGGGCGATGCCACCTACGGCAAGCTGACCCTGAAGTTCATCTGCACCACCGGCAAGCTGCCCGTGCCCT
GGCCCACCCTCGTGACCACCCTGACCTACGGCGTGCAGTGCTTCAGCCGCTACCCCGACCACATGAAGCA
GCACGACTTCTTCAAGTCCGCCATGCCCGAAGGCTACGTCCAGGAGCGCACCATCTTCTTCAAGGACGAC
GGCAACTACAAGACCCGCGCCGAGGTGAAGTTCGAGGGCGACACCCTGGTGAACCGCATCGAGCTGAAGG
GCATCGACTTCAAGGAGGACGGCAACATCCTGGGGCACAAGCTGGAGTACAACTACAACAGCCACAACGT
CTATATCATGGCCGACAAGCAGAAGAACGGCATCAAGGTGAACTTCAAGATCCGCCACAACATCGAGGAC
GGCAGCGTGCAGCTCGCCGACCACTACCAGCAGAACACCCCCATCGGCGACGGCCCCGTGCTGCTGCCCG
ACAACCACTACCTGAGCACCCAGTCCGCCCTGAGCAAAGACCCCAACGAGAAGCGCGATCACATGGTCCT
GCTGGAGTTCGTGACCGCCGCCGGGATCACTCTCGGCATGGACGAGCTGTACAAGTAGTCTAGAGGGCCC
GTTTAAACCCGCTGATCAGCCTCGACTGTGCCTTCTAGTTGCCAGCCATCTGTTGTTTGCCCCTCCCCCG
TGCCTTCCTTGACCCTGGAAGGTGCCACTCCCACTGTCCTTTCCTAATAAAATGAGGAAATTGCATCGCA
TTGTCTGAGTAGGTGTCATTCTATTCTGGGGGGTGGGGTGGGGCAGGACAGCAAGGGGGAGGATTGGGAA
GACAATAGCAGGCATGCTGGGGATGCGGTGGGCTCTATGGCTTCTGAGGCGGAAAGAACCAGCTGGGGCT
CTAGGGGGTATCCCC
[124 nt withheld, positions 1976-2099]
C
[91 nt withheld, positions 2101-2191]
A
[49 nt withheld, positions 2193-2241]
CCTTTGACGTTGGAGTCCACGTTCTTT
[37 nt withheld, positions 2269-2305]
ACCCTATCTCGGTCTATTCTTTTGATTTATAAGGGATTTTGCCGATTTCGGCCTATTGGTTAAAAAATGA
GCTGATTTAACAAAAATTTAACGCGAATTAATTCTGTGGAATGTGTGTCAGTTAGGGTGTGGAAAGTCCC
CAGGCTCCCCAGCAGGCAGAAGTATGCAAAGCATGCATCTCAATTAGTCAGCAACCAGGTGTGGAAAGTC
CCCAGGCTCCCCAGCAGGCAGAAGTATGCAAAGCATGCATCTCAATTAGTCAGCAACCATAGTCCCGCCC
CTAACTCCGCCCATCCCGCCCCTAACTCCGCCCAGTTCCGCCCATTCTCCGCCCCATGGCTGACTAATTT
TTTTTATTTATGCAGAGGCCGAGGCCGCCTCTGCCTCTGAGCTATTCCAGAAGTAGTGAGGAGGCTTTTT
TGGAGGCCTAGGCTTTTGCAAAAAGCTCCCGGGAGCTTGTATATCCATTTTCGGATCTGATCAAGAGACA
GGATGAGGATCGTTTCGCATGATTGAACAAGATGGATTGCACGCAGGTTCTCCGGCCGCTTGGGTGGAGA
GGCTATTCGGCTATGACTGGGCACAACAGACAATCGGCTGCTCTGATGCCGCCGTGTTCCGGCTGTCAGC
GCAGGGGCGCCCGGTTCTTTTTGTCAAGACCGACCTGTCCGGTGCCCTGAATGAACTGCAGGACGAGGCA
GCGCGGCTATCGTGGCTGGCCACGACGGGCGTTCCTTGCGCAGCTGTGCTCGACGTTGTCACTGAAGCGG
GAAGGGACTGGCTGCTATTGGGCGAAGTGCCGGGGCAGGATCTCCTGTCATCTCACCTTGCTCCTGCCGA
GAAAGTATCCATCATGGCTGATGCAATGCGGCGGCTGCATACGCTTGATCCGGCTACCTGCCCATTCGAC
CACCAAGCGAAACATCGCATCGAGCGAGCACGTACTCGGATGGAAGCCGGTCTTGTCGATCAGGATGATC
TGGACGAAGAGCATCAGGGGCTCGCGCCAGCCGAACTGTTCGCCAGGCTCAAGGCGCGCATGCCCGACGG
CGAGGATCTCGTCGTGACCCATGGCGATGCCTGCTTGCCGAATATCATGGTGGAAAATGGCCGCTTTTCT
GGATTCATCGACTGTGGCCGGCTGGGTGTGGCGGACCGCTATCAGGACATAGCGTTGGCTACCCGTGATA
TTGCTGAAGAGCTTGGCGGCGAATGGGCTGACCGCTTCCTCGTGCTTTACGGTATCGCCGCTCCCGATTC
GCAGCGCATCGCCTTCTATCGCCTTCTTGACGAGTTCTTCTGAGCGGGACTCTGGGGTTCGAAATGACCG
ACCAAGCGACGCCCAACCTGCCATCACGAGATTTCGATTCCACCGCCGCCTTCTATGAAAGGTTGGGCTT
CGGAATCGTTTTCCGGGACGCCGGCTGGATGATCCTCCAGCGCGGGGATCTCATGCTGGAGTTCTTCGCC
CACCCCAACTTGTTTATTGCAGCTTATAATGGTTACAAATAAAGCAATAGCATCACAAATTTCACAAATA
AAGCATTTTTTTCACTGCATTCTAGTTGTGGTTTGTCCAAACTCATCAATGTATCTTATCATGTCTGTAT
ACCGTCGACCTCTAGCTAGAGCTTGGCGTAATCATGGTCATAGCTGTTTCCTGTGTGAAATTGTTATCCG
CTCACAATTCCACACAACATACGAGCCGGAAGCATAAAGTGTAAAGCCTGGGGTGCCTAATGAGTGAGCT
AACTCACATTAATTGCGTTGCGCTCACTGCCCGCTTTCCAGTCGGGAAACCTGTCGTGCCAGCTGCATTA
ATGAATCGGCCAACGCGCGGGGAGAGGCGGTTTGCGTATTGGGCGCTCTTCCGCTTCCTCGCTCACTGAC
TCGCTGCGCTCGGTCGTTCGGCTGCGGCGAGCGGTATCAGCTCACTCAAAGGCGGTAATACGGTTATCCA
CAGAATCAGGGGATAACGCAGGAAAGAACATGTGAGCAAAAGGCCAGCAAAAGGCCAGGAACCGTAAAAA
GGCCGCGTTGCTGGCGTTTTTCCATAGGCTCCGCCCCCCTGACGAGCATCACAAAAATCGACGCTCAAGT
CAGAGGTGGCGAAACCCGACAGGACTATAAAGATACCAGGCGTTTCCCCCTGGAAGCTCCCTCGTGCGCT
CTCCTGTTCCGACCCTGCCGCTTACCGGATACCTGTCCGCCTTTCTCCCTTCGGGAAGCGTGGCGCTTTC
TCATAGCTCACGCTGTAGGTATCTCAGTTCGGTGTAGGTCGTTCGCTCCAAGCTGGGCTGTGTGCACGAA
CCCCCCGTTCAGCCCGACCGCTGCGCCTTATCCGGTAACTATCGTCTTGAGTCCAACCCGGTAAGACACG
ACTTATCGCCACTGGCAGCAGCCACTGGTAACAGGATTAGCAGAGCGAGGTATGTAGGCGGTGCTACAGA
GTTCTTGAAGTGGTGGCCTAACTACGGCTACACTAGAAGAACAGTATTTGGTATCTGCGCTCTGCTGAAG
CCAGTTACCTTCGGAAAAAGAGTTGGTAGCTCTTGATCCGGCAAACAAACCACCGCTGGTAGCGGTTTTT
TTGTTTGCAAGCAGCAGATTACGCGCAGAAAAAAAGGATCTCAAGAAGATCCTTTGATCTTTTCTACGGG
GTCTGACGCTCAGTGGAACGAAAACTCACGTTAAGGGATTTTGGTCATGAGATTATCAAAAAGGATCTTC
ACCTAGATCCTTTTAAATTAAAAATGAAGTTTTAAATCAATCTAAAGTATATATGAGTAAACTTGGTCTG
ACAGTTACCAATGCTTAATCAGTGAGGCACCTATCTCAGCGATCTGTCTATTTCGTTCATCCATAGTTGC
CTGACTCCCCGTCGTGTAGATAACTACGATACGGGAGGGCTTACCATCTGGCCCCAGTGCTGCAATGATA
CCGCGAGACCCACGCTCACCGGCTCCAGATTTATCAGCAATAAACCAGCCAGCCGGAAGGGCCGAGCGCA
GAAGTGGTCCTGCAACTTTATCCGCCTCCATCCAGTCTATTAATTGTTGCCGGGAAGCTAGAGTAAGTAG
TTCGCCAGTTAATAGTTTGCGCAACGTTGTTGCCATTGCTACAGGCATCGTGGTGTCACGCTCGTCGTTT
GGTATGGCTTCATTCAGCTCCGGTTCCCAACGATCAAGGCGAGTTACATGATCCCCCATGTTGTGCAAAA
AAGCGGTTAGCTCCTTCGGTCCTCCGATCGTTGTCAGAAGTAAGTTGGCCGCAGTGTTATCACTCATGGT
TATGGCAGCACTGCATAATTCTCTTACTGTCATGCCATCCGTAAGATGCTTTTCTGTGACTGGTGAGTAC
TCAACCAAGTCATTCTGAGAATAGTGTATGCGGCGACCGAGTTGCTCTTGCCCGGCGTCAATACGGGATA
ATACCGCGCCACATAGCAGAACTTTAAAAGTGCTCATCATTGGAAAACGTTCTTCGGGGCGAAAACTCTC
AAGGATCTTACCGCTGTTGAGATCCAGTTCGATGTAACCCACTCGTGCACCCAACTGATCTTCAGCATCT
TTTACTTTCACCAGCGTTTCTGGGTGAGCAAAAACAGGAAGGCAAAATGCCGCAAAAAAGGGAATAAGGG
CGACACGGAAATGTTGAATACTCATACTCTTCCTTTTTCAATATTATTGAAGCATTTATCAGGGTTATTG
TCTCATGAGCGGATACATATTTGAATGTATTTAGAAAAATAAACAAATAGGGGTTCCGCGCACATTTCCC
CGAAAAGTGCCACCTGACGTC
Features (pLannotate 1.2.2; 20 found; start..end, strand, type, name):
     28..80      -  misc_feature   bom (fragment): basis of mobility region from pBR322
    235..614     +  enhancer       CMV enhancer: human cytomegalovirus immediate early enhancer
    615..818     +  promoter       CMV promoter: human cytomegalovirus (CMV) immediate early promoter
    814..847     +  LTR            5' LTR (truncated) (fragment): truncated 5' long terminal repeat (LTR) from HIV-1
    863..881     +  promoter       T7 promoter: promoter for bacteriophage T7 RNA polymerase
    949..1665    +  CDS            EGFP: EGFP is a basic (constitutively fluorescent) green fluorescent protein published in 1996, derived from Aequorea victoria. It is reported to be a rapidly-maturing weak dimer with moderate acid sensitivity.
   1706..1930    +  polyA_signal   bGH poly(A) signal: bovine growth hormone polyadenylation signal
   1934..1955    +  promoter       SV40 promoter (fragment): SV40 enhancer and early promoter
   1976..2404    +  rep_origin     f1 ori (sequence partly withheld): f1 bacteriophage origin of replication; arrow indicates direction of (+) strand synthesis
   2418..2747    +  promoter       SV40 promoter: SV40 enhancer and early promoter
   2814..3605    +  CDS            neo: KKA2_KLEPN - Also known as kan, nptII. Experimental evidence at protein level: Swiss-Prot protein existence level 1. Resistance to kanamycin, neomycin, paromomycin, ribostamycin, butirosin and gentamicin B. From Klebsiella pneumoniae.
   3629..3787    +  CDS            ble (fragment): BLE_KLEPN - Experimental evidence at protein level: Swiss-Prot protein existence level 1. Binding protein with a strong affinity to the bleomycin family of antibiotics. Binds to CL990; an antimitotic-antibiotic compound. From Klebsiella pneumoniae.
   3782..3903    +  polyA_signal   SV40 poly(A) signal: SV40 polyadenylation signal
   3976..3992    -  protein_bind   lac operator: The lac repressor binds to the lac operator to inhibit transcription in E. coli. This inhibition can be relieved by adding lactose or isopropyl-β-D-thiogalactopyranoside (IPTG). lac repressor encoded by lacI
   4000..4030    -  promoter       lac promoter: promoter for the E. coli lac operon
   4045..4066    -  protein_bind   CAP binding site: CAP binding activates transcription in the presence of cAMP. E. coli catabolite activator protein
   4079..4171    -  CDS            lacI (fragment): lac repressor; lacI; The lac repressor binds to the lac operator to inhibit transcription in E. coli. This inhibition can be relieved by adding lactose or isopropyl-β-D-thiogalactopyranoside (IPTG).
   4354..4939    -  rep_origin     ori: high-copy-number ColE1/pMB1/pBR322/pUC origin of replication
   5110..5970    -  CDS            AmpR: β-lactamase; bla; confers resistance to ampicillin, carbenicillin, and related antibiotics
   5971..6075    -  promoter       AmpR promoter: bla
