[The description below was written by a language model from this plasmid's Addgene catalogue record and pLannotate feature annotations shown in this document.]
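Description:
pmyc-GFP is a mammalian expression plasmid built on the pcDNA3.1 backbone, 6,106 bp in total, that expresses enhanced green fluorescent protein carrying an N-terminal Myc epitope tag. In bacteria it is maintained as a high-copy plasmid through a ColE1/pUC-type origin and selected with ampicillin via the β-lactamase gene and its own promoter. An f1 phage origin is also present, a standard backbone element that permits single-stranded DNA production. For mammalian cells, a neomycin phosphotransferase gene driven by the SV40 enhancer/early promoter and terminated by an SV40 polyadenylation signal allows G418 selection of stable transfectants.

The expression cassette consists of the human cytomegalovirus immediate early enhancer and promoter, followed by a T7 promoter that can serve for in vitro transcription, then the EGFP coding sequence and the bovine growth hormone polyadenylation signal. The insert was cloned between NheI and XbaI sites, both retained. The Myc tag is recorded in the catalogue fields but is not separately annotated in the feature table; there is a short unannotated stretch between the T7 promoter and the start of EGFP where it would be expected to lie. Several small annotations (a truncated HIV-1 LTR fragment, a ble fragment, a lacI fragment, lac promoter/operator elements and a bom fragment) appear to be short sequence matches or backbone remnants rather than functional parts of the design.

The record does not state a specific purpose. A Myc-tagged fluorescent protein of this kind is typically used as a control in transfection, localisation or anti-Myc immunoprecipitation and blotting experiments. The plasmid is associated with a study of human TNRC6A and Argonaute in nuclear microRNA-mediated silencing.
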