Addgene plasmid #42028: pmyc-GFP
Depositing lab: Kumiko Ui-Tei. Publication: Human TNRC6A is an Argonaute-navigator protein for microRNA-mediated gene silencing in the nucleus. Nishi K, Nishi A, Nagasawa T, Ui-Tei K. RNA. 2013 Jan;19(1):17-35. doi: 10.1261/rna.034769.112. Epub 2012 Nov 13. PubMed 23150874.
Backbone
  Vector backbone: pcDNA3.1
  Backbone size w/o insert (bp): 5338
  Total vector size (bp): 6106
  Vector type: Mammalian Expression
  Selectable markers: Neomycin (select with G418)
Growth in bacteria
  Bacterial resistance: Ampicillin, 100 μg/mL
  Growth temperature: 37°C
  Growth strain: DH5alpha
  Copy number: High Copy
Gene/Insert
  Gene/Insert name: EGFP
  Promoter: CMV
  Tag / fusion protein: Myc (N terminal on insert)
  Cloning method: Restriction Enzyme; 5′ cloning site NheI (not destroyed); 3′ cloning site XbaI (not destroyed)
  Sequencing primers: 5′ CGCAAATGGGCGGTAGGCGTG
Terms and licenses: Academic/Nonprofit Terms; Industry Terms: Not Available to Industry
How to cite: pmyc-GFP was a gift from Kumiko Ui-Tei (Addgene plasmid # 42028 ; http://n2t.net/addgene:42028 ; RRID:Addgene_42028)
