>Addgene plasmid #42028 | pmyc-GFP | addgene partial sequence | sequence record 59557 | EGFP_C
TCTCGGCATGGACGAGCTGTACAAGTAGTCTAGAGGGCCCGTTTAAACCCGCTGATCAGCCTCGACTGTG
CCTTCTAGTTGCCAGCCATCTGTTGTTTGCCCCTCCCCCGTGCCTTCCTTGACCCTGGAAGGTGCCACTC
CCACTGTCCTTTCCTAATAAAATGAGGAAATTGCATCGCATTGTCTGAGTAGGTGTCATTCTATTCTGGG
GGGTGGGGTGGGGCAGGACAGCAAGGGGGAGGATTGGGAAGACAATAGCAGGCATGCTGGGGATGCGGTG
GGCTCTATGGCTTCTGAGGCGGAAAGAACCAGCTGGGGCTCTAGGGGGTATCCCC
[124 nt withheld, positions 336-459]
C
[91 nt withheld, positions 461-551]
A
[49 nt withheld, positions 553-601]
CCTTTGACGTTGGAGTCCACGTTCTTT
[37 nt withheld, positions 629-665]
ACCCTATCTCGGTCTATTCTTTTGATTTATAAGGGATTTTGCCGATTTCGGCCTATTGGTTAAAAAATGA
GCTGATTTAACAAAAATTTAACGCGAATTAATTCTGTGGAATGTGTGTCAGTTAGGGTGTGGAAAGTCCC
CAGGCTCCCCAGCAGGCAGAA
