>Addgene plasmid #42028 | pmyc-GFP | addgene partial sequence | sequence record 59900 | CMV-F 5'-CGCAAATGGGCGGTAGGCGTG-3'
AGCAGAGCTCTCTGGCTAACTAGAGAACCCACTGCTTACTGGCTTATCGAAATTAATACGACTCACTATA
GGGAGACCCAAGCTGGCTAGCCCACCATGGAACAAAAACTCATCTCAGAAGAGGATCTGTCCGGCGGCAT
GGTGAGCAAGGGCGAGGAGCTGTTCACCGGGGTGGTGCCCATCCTGGTCGAGCTGGACGGCGACGTAAAC
GGCCACAAGTTCAGCGTGTCCGGCGAGGGCGAGGGCGATGCCACCTACGGCAAGCTGACCCTGAAGTTCA
TCTGCACCACCGGCAAGCTGCCCGTGCCCTGGCCCACCCTCGTGACCACCCTGACCTACGGCGTGCAGTG
CTTCAGCCGCTACCCCGACCACATGAAGCAGCACGACTTCTTCAAGTCCGCCATGCCCGAAGGCTACGTC
CAGGAGCGCACCATCTTCTTCAAGGACGACGGCAACTACAAGACCCGCGCCGAGGTGAAGTTCGAGGGCG
ACACCCTGGTGAACCGCATCGAGCTGAAGGGCATCGACTTCAAGGAGGACGGCAACATCCTGGGGCACAA
GCTGGAGTACAACTACAACAGCCACAACGTCTATATCATGGCCGACAAGCAGAAGAACGGCATCAAGGTG
AACTTCAAGATCCGCCACAACATCGAGGACGGCAGCGTGCAGCTCGCCGACCACTACCAGCAGAACACCC
CCATCGGCGACGGCCCCGTGCTGCTGCCCGACAACCACTACCTGAGCACCCAGTCCGCCCTGAGCAAAGA
CCCCAACGAGAAGCGCGATCACATGGTCCTGCTGGAGTTCGTGACCGCCGCCGGGATCACTCTCGGCATG
GACGAGCTGTACAAGTAGTCTAGAGGGCCCGTTTAAACCCGCTGATCAGCCTCGACTGTGCCTTCTAGTT
GCCAGCCAT
